>Addgene plasmid #200189 | pSEMS-Tom20-mEGFP-reHaloTagS | addgene full sequence | sequence record 401665 | Addgene NGS Result
GACGGATCGGGAGATCTCCCGATCCCCTATGGTGCACTCTCAGTACAATCTGCTCTGATGCCGCATAGTT
AAGCCAGTATCTGCTCCCTGCTTGTGTGTTGGAGGTCGCTGAGTAGTGCGCGAGCAAAATTTAAGCTACA
ACAAGGCAAGGCTTGACCGACAATTGCATGAAGAATCTGCTTAGGGTTAGGCGTTTTGCGCTGCTTCGCG
ATGTACGGGCCAGATATACGCGTTGACATTGATTATTGACTAGTTATTAATAGTAATCAATTACGGGGTC
ATTAGTTCATAGCCCATATATGGAGTTCCGCGTTACATAACTTACGGTAAATGGCCCGCCTGGCTGACCG
CCCAACGACCCCCGCCCATTGACGTCAATAATGACGTATGTTCCCATAGTAACGCCAATAGGGACTTTCC
ATTGACGTCAATGGGTGGAGTATTTACGGTAAACTGCCCACTTGGCAGTACATCAAGTGTATCATATGCC
AAGTACGCCCCCTATTGACGTCAATGACGGTAAATGGCCCGCCTGGCATTATGCCCAGTACATGACCTTA
TGGGACTTTCCTACTTGGCAGTACATCTACGTATTAGTCATCGCTATTACCATGGTGATGCGGTTTTGGC
AGTACATCAATGGGCGTGGATAGCGGTTTGACTCACGGGGATTTCCAAGTCTCCACCCCATTGACGTCAA
TGGGAGTTTGTTTTGGCACCAAAATCAACGGGACTTTCCAAAATGTCGTAACAACTCCGCCCCATTGACG
CAAATGGGCGGTAGGCGTGTACGGTGGGAGGTCTATATAAGCAGAGCTCTCTGGCTAACTAGAGAACCCA
CTGCTTACTGGCTTATCGAAATTAATACGACTCACTATAGGGAGACCCAAGCTTGGTACCGAGCTCGGAT
CGATATCATGGTGGGTCGGAACAGCGCCATCGCCGCCGGTGTATGCGGGGCCCTTTTCATTGGGTACTGC
ATCTACTTCGACCGCAAAAGACGAAGTGACCCCAACTTCAAGAACAGGCTTCGAGAACGAAGAAAGAAAC
AGAAGCTTGCCAAGGAGAGAGCTGGGCTTTCCAAGTTACCTGACCTTAAAGATGCTGAAGCTGTTCAGAA
GTTCTTCCTTGAAGAAATACAGCTTGGTGAAGAGTTACTAGCTCAAGGTGAATATGAGAAGGGCGTAGAC
CATCTGACAAATGCAATTGCTGTGTGTGGACAGCCACAGCAGTTACTGCAGGTCTTACAGCAAACTCTTC
CACCACCAGTGTTCCAGATGCTTCTGACTAAGCTCCCAACAATTAGTCAGAGAATTGTAAGTGCTCAGAG
CTTGGCTGAAGATGATGTGGAAGAATTCACCATGGTGAGCAAGGGCGAGGAGCTGTTCACCGGGGTGGTG
CCCATCCTGGTCGAGCTGGACGGCGACGTAAACGGCCACAAGTTCAGCGTGTCCGGCGAGGGCGAGGGCG
ATGCCACCTACGGCAAGCTGACCCTGAAGTTCATCTGCACCACCGGCAAGCTGCCCGTGCCCTGGCCCAC
CCTCGTGACCACCCTGACCTACGGCGTGCAGTGCTTCAGCCGCTACCCCGACCACATGAAGCAGCACGAC
TTCTTCAAGTCCGCCATGCCCGAAGGCTACGTCCAGGAGCGCACCATCTTCTTCAAGGACGACGGCAACT
ACAAGACCCGCGCCGAGGTGAAGTTCGAGGGCGACACCCTGGTGAACCGCATCGAGCTGAAGGGCATCGA
CTTCAAGGAGGACGGCAACATCCTGGGGCACAAGCTGGAGTACAACTACAACAGCCACAACGTCTATATC
ATGGCCGACAAGCAGAAGAACGGCATCAAGGTGAACTTCAAGATCCGCCACAACATCGAGGACGGCAGCG
TGCAGCTCGCCGACCACTACCAGCAGAACACCCCCATCGGCGACGGCCCCGTGCTGCTGCCCGACAACCA
CTACCTGAGCACCCAGTCCAAACTGAGCAAAGACCCCAACGAGAAGCGCGATCACATGGTCCTGCTGGAG
TTCGTGACCGCCGCCGGGATCACTCTCGGCATGGACGAGCTGTACAAGGGATCCCTCGAGGGCCATGGCA
CAGGCTCAACAGGCTCAGGCTCATCAGGATCCGAAATCGGTACTGGCTTTCCATTCGACCCCCATTATGT
GGAAGTCCTGGGCGAGCGCATGCACTACGTCGATGTTGGTCCGCGCGATGGCACCCCTGTGCTGTTCCTG
CACGGTAACCCGACCTCCTCCTACGTGTGGCGCAACATCATCCCGCATGTTGCACCGACCCATCGCTGCA
TTGCTCCAGACCTGATCGGTATGGGCAAATCCGACAAACCAGACCTGGGTTATTTCTTCGACGACCACGT
CCGCTTCATGGATGCCTTCATCGAAGCCCTGGGTCTGGAAGAGGTCGTCCTGGTCATTCACGACTGGGGC
TCCGCTCTGGGTTTCCACTGGGCCAAGCGCAATCCAGAGCGCGTCAAAGGTATTGCATTTATGGAGTTCA
TCCGCCCTATCCCGACCTGGGACGAATGGCCAGAATTTGCCCGCGAGACCTTCCAGGCCTTCCGCACCAC
CGACGTCGGCCGCAAGCTGATCATCGATCAGAACGTTTTTATCGAGGGTACGCTGCCGATGGGTGTCGTC
CGCCCGCTGACTGAAGTCGAGATGGACCATTACCGCGAGCCGTTCCTGAATCCTGTTGACCGCGAGCCAC
TGTGGCGCTTCCCAAACGAGCTGCCAATCGCCGGTGAGCCAGCGAACATCGTCGCGCTGGTCGAAGAATA
CATGGACTGGCTGCACCAGTCCCCTGTCCCGAAGCTGCTGTTCTGGGGCACCCCAGGCGTTCTGATCCCA
CCGGCCGAAGCCGCTCGCCTGGCCAAAAGCCTGCCTAACTGCAAGGCTGTGGACATCGGCCCGGGTCTGC
ACCTGCTGCAAGAAGACAACCCGGACCTGATCGGCAGCGAGATCGCGCGCTGGCTGTCTACTCTGGAGAT
TTCCGGTGCGGCCGCATAGATAACTGATCCAGTGTGCTGGAATTAATTCGCTGTCTGCGAGGGCCAGCTG
TTGGGGTGAGTACTCCCTCTCAAAAGCGGGCATGACTTCTGCGCTAAGATTGTCAGTTTCCAAAAACGAG
GAGGATTTGATATTCACCTGGCCCGCGGTGATGCCTTTGAGGGTGGCCGCGTCCATCTGGTCAGAAAAGA
CAATCTTTTTGTTGTCAAGCTTGAGGTGTGGCAGGCTTGAGATCTGGCCATACACTTGAGTGACAATGAC
ATCCACTTTGCCTTTCTCTCCACAGGTGTCCACTCCCAGGTCCAACTGCAGGTCGAGCATGCATCTAGGG
CGGCCAATTCCGCCCCTCTCCCCCCCCCCCCTCTCCCTCCCCCCCCCCTAACGTTACTGGCCGAAGCCGC
TTGGAATAAGGCCGGTGTGCGTTTGTCTATATGTTATTTTCCACCATATTGCCGTCTTTTGGCAATGTGA
GGGCCCGGAAACCTGGCCCTGTCTTCTTGACGAGCATTCCTAGGGGTCTTTCCCCTCTCGCCAAAGGAAT
GCAAGGTCTGTTGAATGTCGTGAAGGAAGCAGTTCCTCTGGAAGCTTCTTGAAGACAAACAACGTCTGTA
GCGACCCTTTGCAGGCAGCGGAACCCCCCACCTGGCGACAGGTGCCTCTGCGGCCAAAAGCCACGTGTAT
AAGATACACCTGCAAAGGCGGCACAACCCCAGTGCCACGTTGTGAGTTGGATAGTTGTGGAAAGAGTCAA
ATGGCTCTCCTCAAGCGTATTCAACAAGGGGCTGAAGGATGCCCAGAAGGTACCCCATTGTATGGGATCT
GATCTGGGGCCTCGGTGCACATGCTTTACATGTGTTTAGTCGAGGTTAAAAAAACGTCTAGGCCCCCCGA
ACCACGGGGACGTGGTTTTCCTTTGAAAAACACGATGATAAGCTTGCCACAACCCGGGATAATTCCTGCA
GCCAATATGGGATCGGCCATTGAACAAGATGGATTGCACGCAGGTTCTCCGGCCGCTTGGGTGGAGAGGC
TATTCGGCTATGACTGGGCACAACAGACAATCGGCTGCTCTGATGCCGCCGTGTTCCGGCTGTCAGCGCA
GGGGCGCCCGGTTCTTTTTGTCAAGACCGACCTGTCCGGTGCCCTGAATGAACTGCAGGACGAGGCAGCG
CGGCTATCGTGGCTGGCCACGACGGGCGTTCCTTGCGCAGCTGTGCTCGACGTTGTCACTGAAGCGGGAA
GGGACTGGCTGCTATTGGGCGAAGTGCCGGGGCAGGATCTCCTGTCATCTCACCTTGCTCCTGCCGAGAA
AGTATCCATCATGGCTGATGCAATGCGGCGGCTGCATACGCTTGATCCGGCTACCTGCCCATTCGACCAC
CAAGCGAAACATCGCATCGAGCGAGCACGTACTCGGATGGAAGCCGGTCTTGTCGATCAGGATGATCTGG
ACGAAGAGCATCAGGGGCTCGCGCCAGCCGAACTGTTCGCCAGGCTCAAGGCGCGCATGCCCGACGGCGA
TGATCTCGTCGTGACCCATGGCGATGCCTGCTTGCCGAATATCATGGTGGAAAATGGCCGCTTTTCTGGA
TTCATCGACTGTGGCCGGCTGGGTGTGGCGGACCGCTATCAGGACATAGCGTTGGCTACCCGTGATATTG
CTGAAGAGCTTGGCGGCGAATGGGCTGACCGCTTCCTCGTGCTTTACGGTATCGCCGCTCCCGATTCGCA
GCGCATCGCCTTCTATCGCCTTCTTGACGAGTTCTTCTGAGGGGATCAATTCTCTAGATAACTGATCATA
ATCAGCCATACCACATTTGTAGAGGTTTTACTTGCTTTAAAAAACCTCCCACACCTCCCCCTGAACCTGA
AACATAAAATGAATGCAATTGTTGTTGTTAACTTGTTTATTGCAGCTTATAATGGTTACAAATAAAGCAA
TAGCATCACAAATTTCACAAATAAAGCATTTTTTTCACTGCATTCTAGTTGTGGTTTGTCCAAACTCATC
AATGTATCTTAACGCGTCGAGTGCATTCTAGTTGTGGTTTGTCCAAACTCATCAATGTATCTTATCATGT
CTGTATACCGTCGACCTCTAGCTAGAGCTTGGCGTAATCATGGTCATAGCTGTTTCCTGTGTGAAATTGT
TATCCGCTCACAATTCCACACAACATACGAGCCGGAAGCATAAAGTGTAAAGCCTGGGGTGCCTAATGAG
TGAGCTAACTCACATTAATTGCGTTGCGCTCACTGCCCGCTTTCCAGTCGGGAAACCTGTCGTGCCAGCT
GCATTAATGAATCGGCCAACGCGCGGGGAGAGGCGGTTTGCGTATTGGGCGCTCTTCCGCTTCCTCGCTC
ACTGACTCGCTGCGCTCGGTCGTTCGGCTGCGGCGAGCGGTATCAGCTCACTCAAAGGCGGTAATACGGT
TATCCACAGAATCAGGGGATAACGCAGGAAAGAACATGTGAGCAAAAGGCCAGCAAAAGGCCAGGAACCG
TAAAAAGGCCGCGTTGCTGGCGTTTTTCCATAGGCTCCGCCCCCCTGACGAGCATCACAAAAATCGACGC
TCAAGTCAGAGGTGGCGAAACCCGACAGGACTATAAAGATACCAGGCGTTTCCCCCTGGAAGCTCCCTCG
TGCGCTCTCCTGTTCCGACCCTGCCGCTTACCGGATACCTGTCCGCCTTTCTCCCTTCGGGAAGCGTGGC
GCTTTCTCATAGCTCACGCTGTAGGTATCTCAGTTCGGTGTAGGTCGTTCGCTCCAAGCTGGGCTGTGTG
CACGAACCCCCCGTTCAGCCCGACCGCTGCGCCTTATCCGGTAACTATCGTCTTGAGTCCAACCCGGTAA
GACACGACTTATCGCCACTGGCAGCAGCCACTGGTAACAGGATTAGCAGAGCGAGGTATGTAGGCGGTGC
TACAGAGTTCTTGAAGTGGTGGCCTAACTACGGCTACACTAGAAGAACAGTATTTGGTATCTGCGCTCTG
CTGAAGCCAGTTACCTTCGGAAAAAGAGTTGGTAGCTCTTGATCCGGCAAACAAACCACCGCTGGTAGCG
GTGGTTTTTTTGTTTGCAAGCAGCAGATTACGCGCAGAAAAAAAGGATCTCAAGAAGATCCTTTGATCTT
TTCTACGGGGTCTGACGCTCAGTGGAACGAAAACTCACGTTAAGGGATTTTGGTCATGAGATTATCAAAA
AGGATCTTCACCTAGATCCTTTTAAATTAAAAATGAAGTTTTAAATCAATCTAAAGTATATATGAGTAAA
CTTGGTCTGACAGTTACCAATGCTTAATCAGTGAGGCACCTATCTCAGCGATCTGTCTATTTCGTTCATC
CATAGTTGCCTGACTCCCCGTCGTGTAGATAACTACGATACGGGAGGGCTTACCATCTGGCCCCAGTGCT
GCAATGATACCGCGAGACCCACGCTCACCGGCTCCAGATTTATCAGCAATAAACCAGCCAGCCGGAAGGG
CCGAGCGCAGAAGTGGTCCTGCAACTTTATCCGCCTCCATCCAGTCTATTAATTGTTGCCGGGAAGCTAG
AGTAAGTAGTTCGCCAGTTAATAGTTTGCGCAACGTTGTTGCCATTGCTACAGGCATCGTGGTGTCACGC
TCGTCGTTTGGTATGGCTTCATTCAGCTCCGGTTCCCAACGATCAAGGCGAGTTACATGATCCCCCATGT
TGTGCAAAAAAGCGGTTAGCTCCTTCGGTCCTCCGATCGTTGTCAGAAGTAAGTTGGCCGCAGTGTTATC
ACTCATGGTTATGGCAGCACTGCATAATTCTCTTACTGTCATGCCATCCGTAAGATGCTTTTCTGTGACT
GGTGAGTACTCAACCAAGTCATTCTGAGAATAGTGTATGCGGCGACCGAGTTGCTCTTGCCCGGCGTCAA
TACGGGATAATACCGCGCCACATAGCAGAACTTTAAAAGTGCTCATCATTGGAAAACGTTCTTCGGGGCG
AAAACTCTCAAGGATCTTACCGCTGTTGAGATCCAGTTCGATGTAACCCACTCGTGCACCCAACTGATCT
TCAGCATCTTTTACTTTCACCAGCGTTTCTGGGTGAGCAAAAACAGGAAGGCAAAATGCCGCAAAAAAGG
GAATAAGGGCGACACGGAAATGTTGAATACTCATACTCTTCCTTTTTCAATATTATTGAAGCATTTATCA
GGGTTATTGTCTCATGAGCGGATACATATTTGAATGTATTTAGAAAAATAAACAAATAGGGGTTCCGCGC
ACATTTCCCCGAAAAGTGCCACCTGACGTC
Features (pLannotate 1.2.2; 21 found; start..end, strand, type, name):
     28..80      -  misc_feature   bom (fragment): basis of mobility region from pBR322
    235..614     +  enhancer       CMV enhancer: human cytomegalovirus immediate early enhancer
    615..818     +  promoter       CMV promoter: human cytomegalovirus (CMV) immediate early promoter
    814..847     +  LTR            5' LTR (truncated) (fragment): truncated 5' long terminal repeat (LTR) from HIV-1
    863..881     +  promoter       T7 promoter: promoter for bacteriophage T7 RNA polymerase
    918..1352    +  CDS            TOMM20: TOM20_HUMAN - Also known as KIAA0016. Experimental evidence at protein level: Swiss-Prot protein existence level 1. Central component of the receptor complex responsible for the recognition and translocation of cytosolically synthesized mitochondrial preproteins. Together with TOM22 functions as the transit peptide receptor at the surface of the mitochondrion outer membrane and facilitates the movement of preproteins into the TOM40 translocation pore (By similarity). Required for the translocation across the mitochondrial outer membrane of cytochrome P450 monooxygenases. From Homo sapiens (Hum
   1362..2078    +  CDS            mEGFP: mEGFP is a basic (constitutively fluorescent) green fluorescent protein published in 2002, derived from Aequorea victoria. It has moderate acid sensitivity.
   2133..3016    +  CDS            HaloTag® (fragment): modified bacterial dehalogenase that forms covalent bonds with chloroalkane derivatives
   3086..3315    +  intron         chimeric intron: chimera between introns from adenovirus and immunoglobulin heavy chain genes
   3499..3961    +  misc_feature   IRES: internal ribosome entry site (IRES) of the encephalomyocarditis virus (EMCV)
   3997..4800    +  CDS            NeoR/KanR: aminoglycoside phosphotransferase from Tn5; aph(3')-II (or nptII); confers resistance to neomycin, kanamycin, and G418 (Geneticin®)
   4823..4907    +  CDS            large T antigen (fragment): large T antigen from SV40 (simian virus 40)
   4930..5051    +  polyA_signal   SV40 poly(A) signal: SV40 polyadenylation signal
   5062..5113    +  polyA_signal   SV40 poly(A) signal (fragment): SV40 polyadenylation signal
   5177..5193    -  protein_bind   lac operator: The lac repressor binds to the lac operator to inhibit transcription in E. coli. This inhibition can be relieved by adding lactose or isopropyl-β-D-thiogalactopyranoside (IPTG). lac repressor encoded by lacI
   5201..5231    -  promoter       lac promoter: promoter for the E. coli lac operon
   5246..5267    -  protein_bind   CAP binding site: CAP binding activates transcription in the presence of cAMP. E. coli catabolite activator protein
   5280..5372    -  CDS            lacI (fragment): lac repressor; lacI; The lac repressor binds to the lac operator to inhibit transcription in E. coli. This inhibition can be relieved by adding lactose or isopropyl-β-D-thiogalactopyranoside (IPTG).
   5555..6143    -  rep_origin     ori: high-copy-number ColE1/pMB1/pBR322/pUC origin of replication
   6314..7174    -  CDS            AmpR: β-lactamase; bla; confers resistance to ampicillin, carbenicillin, and related antibiotics
   7175..7279    -  promoter       AmpR promoter: bla
