[The description below was written by a language model from this plasmid's Addgene catalogue record and pLannotate feature annotations shown in this document.]
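Description:
pSEMS-Tom20-mEGFP-reHaloTagS is a 7.3 kb mammalian expression plasmid built on the pSEMS(26m) backbone. It is propagated in E. coli as a high-copy plasmid through a ColE1/pUC-type origin and selected with ampicillin via the β-lactamase gene and its native promoter. Remnants of lac regulatory sequences (lac promoter, operator, CAP site, a lacI fragment) and a bom fragment are backbone leftovers with no evident role in the payload.

The expression cassette is driven by the human CMV immediate early enhancer and promoter, with a T7 promoter lying just upstream of the coding region. The open reading frame encodes human TOMM20 (Tom20, 435 bp), a receptor subunit of the mitochondrial outer membrane translocase, fused at its C terminus first to monomeric EGFP and then to reHaloTagS. The annotation software recognises the latter as a HaloTag fragment, consistent with an engineered variant of the dehalogenase tag. According to the record, this variant binds its ligands reversibly rather than forming the usual covalent bond with chloroalkane ligands. Downstream, a chimeric intron and an EMCV IRES link the fusion to a neomycin phosphotransferase gene, so that G418 resistance is translated from the same transcript as the fusion protein; SV40 polyadenylation signals terminate the unit. This bicistronic layout couples drug selection to expression of the fusion, which supports making stable cell lines.

The construct anchors a constitutively green reference fluorophore and an exchangeable labeling tag at the mitochondrial outer membrane. It is intended for fluorescent labeling of mitochondria in live cells, and the associated work concerns long-term high-resolution and super-resolution imaging.
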