Addgene plasmid #200189: pSEMS-Tom20-mEGFP-reHaloTagS
Purpose: Tom20 with reversible HaloTagS variant for fluorescent labeling
Depositing lab: Jacob Piehler. Depositing organization: Universitaet Osnabrueck. Publication: Reversible Live-Cell Labeling with Retro-engineered HaloTags Enables Long-Term High- and Super-Resolution Imaging. Holtmannspotter M, Wienbeuker E, Dellmann T, Watrinet I, Garcia-Saez AJ, Johnsson K, Kurre R, Piehler J. Angew Chem Int Ed Engl. 2023 Feb 3:e202219050. doi: 10.1002/anie.202219050. PubMed 36735334.
Backbone
  Vector backbone: pSEMS(26m)
  Vector type: Mammalian Expression
  Selectable markers: Neomycin (select with G418)
Growth in bacteria
  Bacterial resistance: Ampicillin, 100 μg/mL
  Growth temperature: 37°C
  Growth strain: DH5alpha
  Copy number: High Copy
Gene/Insert
  Gene/Insert name: Tom20
  Species: H. sapiens (human)
  Insert size (bp): 435
  Entrez Gene: TOMM20 (a.k.a. MAS20, MOM19, TOM20)
  Promoter: CMV
  Tag / fusion protein: mEGFP (C terminal on insert); reHaloTagS (C terminal on insert)
  Cloning method: Restriction Enzyme; 5′ cloning site EcoRV (unknown if destroyed); 3′ cloning site EcoRI (unknown if destroyed)
  Sequencing primers: 5′ ATGGTGGGTCGGAACAGCGCCAT; 3′ TTCCACATCATCTTCAGCCAAG
Terms and licenses: Academic/Nonprofit Terms; Industry Terms: Not Available to Industry
How to cite: pSEMS-Tom20-mEGFP-reHaloTagS was a gift from Jacob Piehler (Addgene plasmid # 200189 ; http://n2t.net/addgene:200189 ; RRID:Addgene_200189)
